Addgene plasmid #176896: mILK-EFGP
Purpose: mouse ILK cloned into pEGFP-N1
Depositing lab: Sara Wickström. Depositing organization: University of Helsinki. Publication: ATP allosterically stabilizes integrin-linked kinase for efficient force generation. Martin IM, Nava MM, Wickstrom SA, Grater F. Proc Natl Acad Sci U S A. 2022 Mar 15;119(11):e2106098119. doi: 10.1073/pnas.2106098119. Epub 2022 Mar 8. PubMed 35259013.
Backbone
  Vector backbone: pEGFP-N1
  Backbone manufacturer: Clontech
  Vector type: Mammalian Expression
  Selectable markers: Neomycin (select with G418)
Growth in bacteria
  Bacterial resistance: Kanamycin, 50 μg/mL
  Growth temperature: 37°C
  Growth strain: DH5alpha
  Copy number: Unknown
Gene/Insert
  Gene/Insert name: Integrin-linked kinase (alt name: Ilk)
  Species: M. musculus (mouse)
  Insert size (bp): 1370
  GenBank ID: NM_001161724
  Entrez Gene: Ilk (a.k.a. ESTM24, ILK-1, ILK-2, p59ILK)
  Tag / fusion protein: EGFP (C terminal on insert)
  Cloning method: Restriction Enzyme; 5′ cloning site EcoR1 (not destroyed); 3′ cloning site Age1 (not destroyed)
  Sequencing primers: 5′ CGC AAA TGG GCG GTA GGC GTG; 3′ CGT CGC CGT CCA GCT CGA CCA G
Terms and licenses: Academic/Nonprofit Terms; Industry Terms: Not Available to Industry
Depositor comments: Please visit https://www.biorxiv.org/content/10.1101/2021.03.30.437490v1 for bioRxiv preprint.
How to cite: mILK-EFGP was a gift from Sara Wickström (Addgene plasmid # 176896 ; http://n2t.net/addgene:176896 ; RRID:Addgene_176896)
