[The description below was written by a language model from this plasmid's Addgene catalogue record and pLannotate feature annotations shown in this document.]
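Description:
mILK-EFGP is a mammalian expression plasmid of about 6.1 kb in which mouse integrin-linked kinase (Ilk) has been cloned into the Clontech pEGFP-N1 backbone, giving ILK fused at its C terminus to EGFP. The roughly 1.4 kb Ilk coding sequence was inserted between the EcoRI and AgeI sites of the multiple cloning site, both of which remain intact. It lies directly downstream of the human cytomegalovirus immediate early enhancer and promoter. The EGFP reading frame follows after a short linker derived from the remaining polylinker, and the transcript ends at an SV40 polyadenylation signal. The short "large T antigen" fragment annotated just before that signal is most likely a sequence match within the SV40-derived terminator region, not an intended coding element.

The plasmid replicates in E. coli from a high-copy ColE1/pUC-type origin and also carries an f1 origin for single-stranded DNA production. A single Tn5 aminoglycoside phosphotransferase gene (NeoR/KanR) provides selection in both hosts. It is driven by a bacterial bla-type promoter for kanamycin resistance in bacteria and by the SV40 early promoter/enhancer for G418 selection of stably transfected mammalian cells, with an HSV TK polyadenylation signal. The small ble and bGH poly(A) fragments in the feature table appear to be incidental partial matches in the backbone.

The construct allows transient or stable expression of fluorescently labelled ILK in mammalian cells, for example to follow its localisation or to reconstitute ILK function. The associated publication concerns the stabilisation of ILK by ATP and its role in force generation.
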