Features (pLannotate 1.2.2; 16 found; start..end, strand, type, name):
      1..304     +  enhancer       CMV enhancer: human cytomegalovirus immediate early enhancer
    305..508     +  promoter       CMV promoter: human cytomegalovirus (CMV) immediate early promoter
    531..574     +  misc_feature   MCS (fragment): multiple cloning site
    578..1933    +  CDS            Ilk: ILK_MOUSE - Also known as ILK1 From Mus musculus (Mouse).
   1952..2671    +  CDS            EGFP: the original enhanced GFP (Yang et al., 1996) mammalian codon-optimized
   2688..2771    +  CDS            large T antigen (fragment): large T antigen from SV40 (simian virus 40)
   2794..2915    +  polyA_signal   SV40 poly(A) signal: SV40 polyadenylation signal
   2949..3377    -  rep_origin     f1 ori (sequence partly withheld): f1 bacteriophage origin of replication; arrow indicates direction of (+) strand synthesis
   3404..3508    +  promoter       AmpR promoter: bla
   3510..3867    +  promoter       SV40 promoter: SV40 enhancer and early promoter
   3902..4696    +  CDS            NeoR/KanR: aminoglycoside phosphotransferase from Tn5; aph(3')-II (or nptII); confers resistance to neomycin, kanamycin, and G418 (Geneticin®)
   4717..4869    +  CDS            ble (fragment): BLE_KLEPN - Experimental evidence at protein level: Swiss-Prot protein existence level 1. Binding protein with a strong affinity to the bleomycin family of antibiotics. Binds to CL990; an antimitotic-antibiotic compound. From Klebsiella pneumoniae.
   4928..4975    +  polyA_signal   HSV TK poly(A) signal: herpes simplex virus thymidine kinase polyadenylation signal (Cole and Stacy, 1985)
   5066..5082    -  polyA_signal   bGH poly(A) signal (fragment): bovine growth hormone polyadenylation signal
   5304..5892    +  rep_origin     ori: high-copy-number ColE1/pMB1/pBR322/pUC origin of replication
   6007..6066    +  enhancer       CMV enhancer (fragment): human cytomegalovirus immediate early enhancer
>Addgene plasmid #176896 | mILK-EFGP | addgene full sequence | sequence record 348231 | Addgene NGS Result
CGTTACATAACTTACGGTAAATGGCCCGCCTGGCTGACCGCCCAACGACCCCCGCCCATTGACGTCAATA
ATGACGTATGTTCCCATAGTAACGCCAATAGGGACTTTCCATTGACGTCAATGGGTGGAGTATTTACGGT
AAACTGCCCACTTGGCAGTACATCAAGTGTATCATATGCCAAGTACGCCCCCTATTGACGTCAATGACGG
TAAATGGCCCGCCTGGCATTATGCCCAGTACATGACCTTATGGGACTTTCCTACTTGGCAGTACATCTAC
GTATTAGTCATCGCTATTACCATGGTGATGCGGTTTTGGCAGTACATCAATGGGCGTGGATAGCGGTTTG
ACTCACGGGGATTTCCAAGTCTCCACCCCATTGACGTCAATGGGAGTTTGTTTTGGCACCAAAATCAACG
GGACTTTCCAAAATGTCGTAACAACTCCGCCCCATTGACGCAAATGGGCGGTAGGCGTGTACGGTGGGAG
GTCTATATAAGCAGAGCTGGTTTAGTGAACCGTCAGATCCGCTAGCGCTACCGGACTCAGATCTCGAGCT
CAAGCTTCGAATTCACCATGGACGACATTTTCACTCAGTGCCGGGAGGGCAACGCGGTGGCGGTGCGCTT
GTGGCTGGACAACACAGAGAACGACCTCAATCAGGGGGATGATCATGGCTTCTCCCCCTTGCACTGGGCC
TGCCGAGAAGGCCGCTCTGCGGTGGTTGAAATGCTGATCATGCGTGGAGCACGGATTAATGTGATGAATC
GTGGGGATGATACCCCCCTGCACCTGGCAGCTAGTCATGGACACCGTGACATTGTACAGAAGCTGTTGCA
ATACAAGGCTGACATCAATGCAGTGAATGAGCACGGCAATGTGCCACTTCACTATGCATGTTTCTGGGGC
CAAGACCAGGTGGCAGAGGACCTGGTGGCTAACGGGGCTCTTGTGAGCATCTGTAACAAGTATGGAGAGA
TGCCTGTGGACAAAGCCAAGGCACCCCTTAGAGAGCTTCTCCGAGAACGGGCAGAGAAAATGGGCCAGAA
TCTCAACCGTATTCCATACAAGGACACATTCTGGAAGGGGACCACTCGCACAAGGCCCCGAAATGGGACC
CTGAACAAACACTCCGGTATTGACTTCAAACAGCTCAACTTTCTGGCAAAGCTCAATGAGAATCATTCTG
GAGAGCTTTGGAAAGGCCGCTGGCAGGGCAATGATATTGTTGTGAAGGTGCTGAAGGTTCGAGACTGGAG
TACAAGGAAAAGCAGGGACTTCAATGAGGAATGTCCCCGGCTCAGGATTTTCTCACACCCTAACGTGCTC
CCAGTGCTAGGTGCTTGCCAGGCTCCCCCAGCCCCCCACCCAACCCTCATCACACACTGGATGCCATATG
GATCTCTCTACAATGTTCTACATGAAGGCACCAATTTCGTTGTGGACCAGAGCCAAGCTGTAAAGTTTGC
TTTGGACATGGCAAGAGGCATGGCTTTTCTTCACACACTAGAGCCTCTCATACCCCGGCATGCACTCAAT
AGCCGCAGTGTAATGATCGATGAAGATATGACTGCCCGAATCAGCATGGCTGATGTTAAGTTTTCTTTCC
AGTGCCCTGGGCGCATGTATGCGCCTGCCTGGGTGGCCCCTGAAGCCCTGCAGAAGAAGCCTGAAGACAC
AAACAGACGCTCAGCAGACATGTGGAGTTTCGCGGTGCTTCTGTGGGAACTGGTGACACGAGAGGTGCCC
TTTGCTGACCTCTCTAATATGGAGATTGGGATGAAGGTGGCACTGGAAGGCCTTCGGCCTACCATCCCAC
CAGGTATTTCCCCCCATGTGTGTAAGCTCATGAAGATTTGCATGAATGAAGACCCTGCAAAGCGACCCAA
GTTTGACATGATTGTGCCTATCTTGGAGAAGATGCAGGACAAGGGACCACCGGTCGCCACCATGGTGAGC
AAGGGCGAGGAGCTGTTCACCGGGGTGGTGCCCATCCTGGTCGAGCTGGACGGCGACGTAAACGGCCACA
AGTTCAGCGTGTCCGGCGAGGGCGAGGGCGATGCCACCTACGGCAAGCTGACCCTGAAGTTCATCTGCAC
CACCGGCAAGCTGCCCGTGCCCTGGCCCACCCTCGTGACCACCCTGACCTACGGCGTGCAGTGCTTCAGC
CGCTACCCCGACCACATGAAGCAGCACGACTTCTTCAAGTCCGCCATGCCCGAAGGCTACGTCCAGGAGC
GCACCATCTTCTTCAAGGACGACGGCAACTACAAGACCCGCGCCGAGGTGAAGTTCGAGGGCGACACCCT
GGTGAACCGCATCGAGCTGAAGGGCATCGACTTCAAGGAGGACGGCAACATCCTGGGGCACAAGCTGGAG
TACAACTACAACAGCCACAACGTCTATATCATGGCCGACAAGCAGAAGAACGGCATCAAGGTGAACTTCA
AGATCCGCCACAACATCGAGGACGGCAGCGTGCAGCTCGCCGACCACTACCAGCAGAACACCCCCATCGG
CGACGGCCCCGTGCTGCTGCCCGACAACCACTACCTGAGCACCCAGTCCGCCCTGAGCAAAGACCCCAAC
GAGAAGCGCGATCACATGGTCCTGCTGGAGTTCGTGACCGCCGCCGGGATCACTCTCGGCATGGACGAGC
TGTACAAGTAAAGCGGCCGCGACTCTAGATCATAATCAGCCATACCACATTTGTAGAGGTTTTACTTGCT
TTAAAAAACCTCCCACACCTCCCCCTGAACCTGAAACATAAAATGAATGCAATTGTTGTTGTTAACTTGT
TTATTGCAGCTTATAATGGTTACAAATAAAGCAATAGCATCACAAATTTCACAAATAAAGCATTTTTTTC
ACTGCATTCTAGTTGTGGTTTGTCCAAACTCATCAATGTATCTTAAGGCGTAAATTGTAAGCGTTAATAT
TTTGTTAAAATTCGCGTTAAATTTTTGTTAAATCAGCTCATTTTTTAACCAATAGGCCGAAATCGGCAAA
ATCCCTTATAAATCAAAAGAATAGACCGAGATAGGGT
[37 nt withheld, positions 3048-3084]
AAAGAACGTGGACTCCAACGTCAAAGG
[49 nt withheld, positions 3112-3160]
T
[91 nt withheld, positions 3162-3252]
G
[124 nt withheld, positions 3254-3377]
CAGGTGGCACTTTTCGGGGAAATGTGCGCGGAACCCCTATTTGTTTATTTTTCTAAATACATTCAAATAT
GTATCCGCTCATGAGACAATAACCCTGATAAATGCTTCAATAATATTGAAAAAGGAAGAGTCCTGAGGCG
GAAAGAACCAGCTGTGGAATGTGTGTCAGTTAGGGTGTGGAAAGTCCCCAGGCTCCCCAGCAGGCAGAAG
TATGCAAAGCATGCATCTCAATTAGTCAGCAACCAGGTGTGGAAAGTCCCCAGGCTCCCCAGCAGGCAGA
AGTATGCAAAGCATGCATCTCAATTAGTCAGCAACCATAGTCCCGCCCCTAACTCCGCCCATCCCGCCCC
TAACTCCGCCCAGTTCCGCCCATTCTCCGCCCCATGGCTGACTAATTTTTTTTATTTATGCAGAGGCCGA
GGCCGCCTCGGCCTCTGAGCTATTCCAGAAGTAGTGAGGAGGCTTTTTTGGAGGCCTAGGCTTTTGCAAA
GATCGATCAAGAGACAGGATGAGGATCGTTTCGCATGATTGAACAAGATGGATTGCACGCAGGTTCTCCG
GCCGCTTGGGTGGAGAGGCTATTCGGCTATGACTGGGCACAACAGACAATCGGCTGCTCTGATGCCGCCG
TGTTCCGGCTGTCAGCGCAGGGGCGCCCGGTTCTTTTTGTCAAGACCGACCTGTCCGGTGCCCTGAATGA
ACTGCAAGACGAGGCAGCGCGGCTATCGTGGCTGGCCACGACGGGCGTTCCTTGCGCAGCTGTGCTCGAC
GTTGTCACTGAAGCGGGAAGGGACTGGCTGCTATTGGGCGAAGTGCCGGGGCAGGATCTCCTGTCATCTC
ACCTTGCTCCTGCCGAGAAAGTATCCATCATGGCTGATGCAATGCGGCGGCTGCATACGCTTGATCCGGC
TACCTGCCCATTCGACCACCAAGCGAAACATCGCATCGAGCGAGCACGTACTCGGATGGAAGCCGGTCTT
GTCGATCAGGATGATCTGGACGAAGAGCATCAGGGGCTCGCGCCAGCCGAACTGTTCGCCAGGCTCAAGG
CGAGCATGCCCGACGGCGAGGATCTCGTCGTGACCCATGGCGATGCCTGCTTGCCGAATATCATGGTGGA
AAATGGCCGCTTTTCTGGATTCATCGACTGTGGCCGGCTGGGTGTGGCGGACCGCTATCAGGACATAGCG
TTGGCTACCCGTGATATTGCTGAAGAGCTTGGCGGCGAATGGGCTGACCGCTTCCTCGTGCTTTACGGTA
TCGCCGCTCCCGATTCGCAGCGCATCGCCTTCTATCGCCTTCTTGACGAGTTCTTCTGAGCGGGACTCTG
GGGTTCGAAATGACCGACCAAGCGACGCCCAACCTGCCATCACGAGATTTCGATTCCACCGCCGCCTTCT
ATGAAAGGTTGGGCTTCGGAATCGTTTTCCGGGACGCCGGCTGGATGATCCTCCAGCGCGGGGATCTCAT
GCTGGAGTTCTTCGCCCACCCTAGGGGGAGGCTAACTGAAACACGGAAGGAGACAATACCGGAAGGAACC
CGCGCTATGACGGCAATAAAAAGACAGAATAAAACGCACGGTGTTGGGTCGTTTGTTCATAAACGCGGGG
TTCGGTCCCAGGGCTGGCACTCTGTCGATACCCCACCGAGACCCCATTGGGGCCAATACGCCCGCGTTTC
TTCCTTTTCCCCACCCCACCCCCCAAGTTCGGGTGAAGGCCCAGGGCTCGCAGCCAACGTCGGGGCGGCA
GGCCCTGCCATAGCCTCAGGTTACTCATATATACTTTAGATTGATTTAAAACTTCATTTTTAATTTAAAA
GGATCTAGGTGAAGATCCTTTTTGATAATCTCATGACCAAAATCCCTTAACGTGAGTTTTCGTTCCACTG
AGCGTCAGACCCCGTAGAAAAGATCAAAGGATCTTCTTGAGATCCTTTTTTTCTGCGCGTAATCTGCTGC
TTGCAAACAAAAAAACCACCGCTACCAGCGGTGGTTTGTTTGCCGGATCAAGAGCTACCAACTCTTTTTC
CGAAGGTAACTGGCTTCAGCAGAGCGCAGATACCAAATACTGTTCTTCTAGTGTAGCCGTAGTTAGGCCA
CCACTTCAAGAACTCTGTAGCACCGCCTACATACCTCGCTCTGCTAATCCTGTTACCAGTGGCTGCTGCC
AGTGGCGATAAGTCGTGTCTTACCGGGTTGGACTCAAGACGATAGTTACCGGATAAGGCGCAGCGGTCGG
GCTGAACGGGGGGTTCGTGCACACAGCCCAGCTTGGAGCGAACGACCTACACCGAACTGAGATACCTACA
GCGTGAGCTATGAGAAAGCGCCACGCTTCCCGAAGGGAGAAAGGCGGACAGGTATCCGGTAAGCGGCAGG
GTCGGAACAGGAGAGCGCACGAGGGAGCTTCCAGGGGGAAACGCCTGGTATCTTTATAGTCCTGTCGGGT
TTCGCCACCTCTGACTTGAGCGTCGATTTTTGTGATGCTCGTCAGGGGGGCGGAGCCTATGGAAAAACGC
CAGCAACGCGGCCTTTTTACGGTTCCTGGCCTTTTGCTGGCCTTTTGCTCACATGTTCTTTCCTGCGTTA
TCCCCTGATTCTGTGGATAACCGTATTACCGCCATGCATTAGTTATTAATAGTAATCAATTACGGGGTCA
TTAGTTCATAGCCCATATATGGAGTTCCG
